>Addgene plasmid #228061 | pcDNA3.1-Plagl2 | addgene full sequence | sequence record 451019 | Addgene NGS Result
GACGGATCGGGAGATCTCCCGATCCCCTATGGTGCACTCTCAGTACAATCTGCTCTGATGCCGCATAGTT
AAGCCAGTATCTGCTCCCTGCTTGTGTGTTGGAGGTCGCTGAGTAGTGCGCGAGCAAAATTTAAGCTACA
ACAAGGCAAGGCTTGACCGACAATTGCATGAAGAATCTGCTTAGGGTTAGGCGTTTTGCGCTGCTTCGCG
ATGTACGGGCCAGATATACGCGTTGACATTGATTATTGACTAGTTATTAATAGTAATCAATTACGGGGTC
ATTAGTTCATAGCCCATATATGGAGTTCCGCGTTACATAACTTACGGTAAATGGCCCGCCTGGCTGACCG
CCCAACGACCCCCGCCCATTGACGTCAATAATGACGTATGTTCCCATAGTAACGCCAATAGGGACTTTCC
ATTGACGTCAATGGGTGGAGTATTTACGGTAAACTGCCCACTTGGCAGTACATCAAGTGTATCATATGCC
AAGTACGCCCCCTATTGACGTCAATGACGGTAAATGGCCCGCCTGGCATTATGCCCAGTACATGACCTTA
TGGGACTTTCCTACTTGGCAGTACATCTACGTATTAGTCATCGCTATTACCATGGTGATGCGGTTTTGGC
AGTACATCAATGGGCGTGGATAGCGGTTTGACTCACGGGGATTTCCAAGTCTCCACCCCATTGACGTCAA
TGGGAGTTTGTTTTGGCACCAAAATCAACGGGACTTTCCAAAATGTCGTAACAACTCCGCCCCATTGACG
CAAATGGGCGGTAGGCGTGTACGGTGGGAGGTCTATATAAGCAGAGCTCTCTGGCTAACTAGAGAACCCA
CTGCTTACTGGCTTATCGAAATTAATACGACTCACTATAGGGAGACCCAAGCTGGCTAGAATGGCCTTTT
GCCATTAGCCTTGCCATGACCACATTTTTCACCAGCGTCCCTCCCTGGATTCAAGATGCAAAGCAGGAGG
AGGAAGTGGGCTGGAAACTAGTTCCCAGGCCTCGGGGCCGGGAGGCAGAGAGTCAAGTGAAGTGCCAATG
TGAAATCTCGGGGACACCATTTTCAAATGGGGAGAAGCTAAGGCCTCACAGCCTTCCCCATCCGGAGCAG
AGACCATATAGCTGTCCTCAGCTGCACTGCGGCAAGGCTTTTGCCTCCAAGTACAAGCTGTATAGGCACA
TGGCCACCCACTCGGCCCAGAAACCCCACCAGTGCATGTACTGTGACAAGATGTTTCACCGAAAGGACCA
TCTGCGGAACCACTTGCAGACCCATGACCCCAACAAAGAGGCCCTCCACTGCTCTGAGTGTGGTAAGAAT
TATAATACAAAGCTGGGATACCGTCGTCACCTGGCCATGCATGCTGCCAGCAGTGGTGATCTCAGCTGCA
AGGTGTGCCTGCAGACCTTTGAGAGTACCCAGGCCCTATTGGAGCACCTGAAGGCTCACTCACGCCGGGT
AGCAGGAGGTGCTAAGGAGAAGAAGCACCCCTGTGACCATTGTGACAGGCGGTTCTATACTCGGAAGGAT
GTCCGACGGCACCTAGTGGTGCACACAGGTCGTAAGGACTTCCTGTGTCAGTACTGTGCCCAGAGATTTG
GCCGCAAGGATCACCTGACACGCCATGTCAAGAAGAGCCACTCACAGGAACTGCTCAAGATCAAGACAGA
GCCAGTGGATATGTTAGGCTTGCTCAGCTGTAGCTCTACAGTCAGTGTAAAGGAAGAGCTGAGCCCTGTG
CTTTGCATGGCCTCTCGGGACGTGATGGGGGCTAAGGCCTTTCCTGGCATGTTGCCCATGGGTATGTATG
GTGCCCACATCCCTACCATGCCCAGTGCGGGCATGCCACACTCCCTGGTGCACAACACACTGCCCATGGG
TATGAGTTACCCTCTGGAATCTTCTCCTATCTCCTCCTCAGCTCAGCTCCCTCCAAAATACCAGCTTGGA
TCTACCTCATACTTGCCCGACAAACTGCCCAAAGTGGAGGTGGATAGTTTTCTGGCAGAGCTTCCTGGAA
GCCTGTCTCTCTCCTCGGCTGAACCTCAGCCCGCCTCACCTCAGCCGGCGGCAGCTGCAGCCCTCCTGGA
TGAAGCACTGCTCGCCAAGAGTCCCGCCAACCTCTCCGAGGCCCTCTGCGCTGCTAATGTGGACTTTTCC
CACTTACTGGGCTTTCTTCCGCTCAACCTACCCCCATGTAACCCACCAGGGGCCACAGGAGGCTTGGTTA
TGGGCTACTCCCAAGCTGAGGCACAGCCTTTGCTCACCACTTTGCAGGCTCAGCCTCAAGATTCCGCTGG
AGCTGGGGGACCCCTGAACTTTGGGCCTCTGCACTCCTTACCTCCTGTCTTCACCTCTGGCCTGAGTACC
ACCACCCTGCCTCGTTTCCACCAAGCATTCCAGTAGCCCCCATGAAGGTCCCCCAACTCAGTGCGGCCGC
TCGAGTCTAGAGGGCCCGTTTAAACCCGCTGATCAGCCTCGACTGTGCCTTCTAGTTGCCAGCCATCTGT
TGTTTGCCCCTCCCCCGTGCCTTCCTTGACCCTGGAAGGTGCCACTCCCACTGTCCTTTCCTAATAAAAT
GAGGAAATTGCATCGCATTGTCTGAGTAGGTGTCATTCTATTCTGGGGGGTGGGGTGGGGCAGGACAGCA
AGGGGGAGGATTGGGAAGACAATAGCAGGCATGCTGGGGATGCGGTGGGCTCTATGGCTTCTGAGGCGGA
AAGAACCAGCTGGGGCTCTAGGGGGTATCCCC
[124 nt withheld, positions 2763-2886]
C
[91 nt withheld, positions 2888-2978]
A
[49 nt withheld, positions 2980-3028]
CCTTTGACGTTGGAGTCCACGTTCTTT
[37 nt withheld, positions 3056-3092]
ACCCTATCTCGGTCTATTCTTTTGATTTATAAGGGATTTTGCCGATTTCGGCCTATTGGTTAAAAAATGA
GCTGATTTAACAAAAATTTAACGCGAATTAATTCTGTGGAATGTGTGTCAGTTAGGGTGTGGAAAGTCCC
CAGGCTCCCCAGCAGGCAGAAGTATGCAAAGCATGCATCTCAATTAGTCAGCAACCAGGTGTGGAAAGTC
CCCAGGCTCCCCAGCAGGCAGAAGTATGCAAAGCATGCATCTCAATTAGTCAGCAACCATAGTCCCGCCC
CTAACTCCGCCCATCCCGCCCCTAACTCCGCCCAGTTCCGCCCATTCTCCGCCCCATGGCTGACTAATTT
TTTTTATTTATGCAGAGGCCGAGGCCGCCTCTGCCTCTGAGCTATTCCAGAAGTAGTGAGGAGGCTTTTT
TGGAGGCCTAGGCTTTTGCAAAAAGCTCCCGGGAGCTTGTATATCCATTTTCGGATCTGATCAAGAGACA
GGATGAGGATCGTTTCGCATGATTGAACAAGATGGATTGCACGCAGGTTCTCCGGCCGCTTGGGTGGAGA
GGCTATTCGGCTATGACTGGGCACAACAGACAATCGGCTGCTCTGATGCCGCCGTGTTCCGGCTGTCAGC
GCAGGGGCGCCCGGTTCTTTTTGTCAAGACCGACCTGTCCGGTGCCCTGAATGAACTGCAGGACGAGGCA
GCGCGGCTATCGTGGCTGGCCACGACGGGCGTTCCTTGCGCAGCTGTGCTCGACGTTGTCACTGAAGCGG
GAAGGGACTGGCTGCTATTGGGCGAAGTGCCGGGGCAGGATCTCCTGTCATCTCACCTTGCTCCTGCCGA
GAAAGTATCCATCATGGCTGATGCAATGCGGCGGCTGCATACGCTTGATCCGGCTACCTGCCCATTCGAC
CACCAAGCGAAACATCGCATCGAGCGAGCACGTACTCGGATGGAAGCCGGTCTTGTCGATCAGGATGATC
TGGACGAAGAGCATCAGGGGCTCGCGCCAGCCGAACTGTTCGCCAGGCTCAAGGCGCGCATGCCCGACGG
CGAGGATCTCGTCGTGACCCATGGCGATGCCTGCTTGCCGAATATCATGGTGGAAAATGGCCGCTTTTCT
GGATTCATCGACTGTGGCCGGCTGGGTGTGGCGGACCGCTATCAGGACATAGCGTTGGCTACCCGTGATA
TTGCTGAAGAGCTTGGCGGCGAATGGGCTGACCGCTTCCTCGTGCTTTACGGTATCGCCGCTCCCGATTC
GCAGCGCATCGCCTTCTATCGCCTTCTTGACGAGTTCTTCTGAGCGGGACTCTGGGGTTCGAAATGACCG
ACCAAGCGACGCCCAACCTGCCATCACGAGATTTCGATTCCACCGCCGCCTTCTATGAAAGGTTGGGCTT
CGGAATCGTTTTCCGGGACGCCGGCTGGATGATCCTCCAGCGCGGGGATCTCATGCTGGAGTTCTTCGCC
CACCCCAACTTGTTTATTGCAGCTTATAATGGTTACAAATAAAGCAATAGCATCACAAATTTCACAAATA
AAGCATTTTTTTCACTGCATTCTAGTTGTGGTTTGTCCAAACTCATCAATGTATCTTATCATGTCTGTAT
ACCGTCGACCTCTAGCTAGAGCTTGGCGTAATCATGGTCATAGCTGTTTCCTGTGTGAAATTGTTATCCG
CTCACAATTCCACACAACATACGAGCCGGAAGCATAAAGTGTAAAGCCTGGGGTGCCTAATGAGTGAGCT
AACTCACATTAATTGCGTTGCGCTCACTGCCCGCTTTCCAGTCGGGAAACCTGTCGTGCCAGCTGCATTA
ATGAATCGGCCAACGCGCGGGGAGAGGCGGTTTGCGTATTGGGCGCTCTTCCGCTTCCTCGCTCACTGAC
TCGCTGCGCTCGGTCGTTCGGCTGCGGCGAGCGGTATCAGCTCACTCAAAGGCGGTAATACGGTTATCCA
CAGAATCAGGGGATAACGCAGGAAAGAACATGTGAGCAAAAGGCCAGCAAAAGGCCAGGAACCGTAAAAA
GGCCGCGTTGCTGGCGTTTTTCCATAGGCTCCGCCCCCCTGACGAGCATCACAAAAATCGACGCTCAAGT
CAGAGGTGGCGAAACCCGACAGGACTATAAAGATACCAGGCGTTTCCCCCTGGAAGCTCCCTCGTGCGCT
CTCCTGTTCCGACCCTGCCGCTTACCGGATACCTGTCCGCCTTTCTCCCTTCGGGAAGCGTGGCGCTTTC
TCATAGCTCACGCTGTAGGTATCTCAGTTCGGTGTAGGTCGTTCGCTCCAAGCTGGGCTGTGTGCACGAA
CCCCCCGTTCAGCCCGACCGCTGCGCCTTATCCGGTAACTATCGTCTTGAGTCCAACCCGGTAAGACACG
ACTTATCGCCACTGGCAGCAGCCACTGGTAACAGGATTAGCAGAGCGAGGTATGTAGGCGGTGCTACAGA
GTTCTTGAAGTGGTGGCCTAACTACGGCTACACTAGAAGAACAGTATTTGGTATCTGCGCTCTGCTGAAG
CCAGTTACCTTCGGAAAAAGAGTTGGTAGCTCTTGATCCGGCAAACAAACCACCGCTGGTAGCGGTGGTT
TTTTTGTTTGCAAGCAGCAGATTACGCGCAGAAAAAAAGGATCTCAAGAAGATCCTTTGATCTTTTCTAC
GGGGTCTGACGCTCAGTGGAACGAAAACTCACGTTAAGGGATTTTGGTCATGAGATTATCAAAAAGGATC
TTCACCTAGATCCTTTTAAATTAAAAATGAAGTTTTAAATCAATCTAAAGTATATATGAGTAAACTTGGT
CTGACAGTTACCAATGCTTAATCAGTGAGGCACCTATCTCAGCGATCTGTCTATTTCGTTCATCCATAGT
TGCCTGACTCCCCGTCGTGTAGATAACTACGATACGGGAGGGCTTACCATCTGGCCCCAGTGCTGCAATG
ATACCGCGAGACCCACGCTCACCGGCTCCAGATTTATCAGCAATAAACCAGCCAGCCGGAAGGGCCGAGC
GCAGAAGTGGTCCTGCAACTTTATCCGCCTCCATCCAGTCTATTAATTGTTGCCGGGAAGCTAGAGTAAG
TAGTTCGCCAGTTAATAGTTTGCGCAACGTTGTTGCCATTGCTACAGGCATCGTGGTGTCACGCTCGTCG
TTTGGTATGGCTTCATTCAGCTCCGGTTCCCAACGATCAAGGCGAGTTACATGATCCCCCATGTTGTGCA
AAAAAGCGGTTAGCTCCTTCGGTCCTCCGATCGTTGTCAGAAGTAAGTTGGCCGCAGTGTTATCACTCAT
GGTTATGGCAGCACTGCATAATTCTCTTACTGTCATGCCATCCGTAAGATGCTTTTCTGTGACTGGTGAG
TACTCAACCAAGTCATTCTGAGAATAGTGTATGCGGCGACCGAGTTGCTCTTGCCCGGCGTCAATACGGG
ATAATACCGCGCCACATAGCAGAACTTTAAAAGTGCTCATCATTGGAAAACGTTCTTCGGGGCGAAAACT
CTCAAGGATCTTACCGCTGTTGAGATCCAGTTCGATGTAACCCACTCGTGCACCCAACTGATCTTCAGCA
TCTTTTACTTTCACCAGCGTTTCTGGGTGAGCAAAAACAGGAAGGCAAAATGCCGCAAAAAAGGGAATAA
GGGCGACACGGAAATGTTGAATACTCATACTCTTCCTTTTTCAATATTATTGAAGCATTTATCAGGGTTA
TTGTCTCATGAGCGGATACATATTTGAATGTATTTAGAAAAATAAACAAATAGGGGTTCCGCGCACATTT
CCCCGAAAAGTGCCACCTGACGTC
Features (pLannotate 1.2.2; 20 found; start..end, strand, type, name):
     28..80      -  misc_feature   bom (fragment): basis of mobility region from pBR322
    235..614     +  enhancer       CMV enhancer: human cytomegalovirus immediate early enhancer
    615..818     +  promoter       CMV promoter: human cytomegalovirus (CMV) immediate early promoter
    814..847     +  LTR            5' LTR (truncated) (fragment): truncated 5' long terminal repeat (LTR) from HIV-1
    863..881     +  promoter       T7 promoter: promoter for bacteriophage T7 RNA polymerase
    926..2413    +  CDS            PLAGL2: PLAL2_HUMAN - Also known as KIAA0198. Experimental evidence at protein level: Swiss-Prot protein existence level 1. Shows weak transcriptional activatory activity. From Homo sapiens (Human).
   2493..2717    +  polyA_signal   bGH poly(A) signal: bovine growth hormone polyadenylation signal
   2721..2742    +  promoter       SV40 promoter (fragment): SV40 enhancer and early promoter
   2763..3191    +  rep_origin     f1 ori (sequence partly withheld): f1 bacteriophage origin of replication; arrow indicates direction of (+) strand synthesis
   3205..3534    +  promoter       SV40 promoter: SV40 enhancer and early promoter
   3601..4392    +  CDS            neo: KKA2_KLEPN - Also known as kan, nptII. Experimental evidence at protein level: Swiss-Prot protein existence level 1. Resistance to kanamycin, neomycin, paromomycin, ribostamycin, butirosin and gentamicin B. From Klebsiella pneumoniae.
   4416..4574    +  CDS            ble (fragment): BLE_KLEPN - Experimental evidence at protein level: Swiss-Prot protein existence level 1. Binding protein with a strong affinity to the bleomycin family of antibiotics. Binds to CL990; an antimitotic-antibiotic compound. From Klebsiella pneumoniae.
   4569..4690    +  polyA_signal   SV40 poly(A) signal: SV40 polyadenylation signal
   4763..4779    -  protein_bind   lac operator: The lac repressor binds to the lac operator to inhibit transcription in E. coli. This inhibition can be relieved by adding lactose or isopropyl-β-D-thiogalactopyranoside (IPTG). lac repressor encoded by lacI
   4787..4817    -  promoter       lac promoter: promoter for the E. coli lac operon
   4832..4853    -  protein_bind   CAP binding site: CAP binding activates transcription in the presence of cAMP. E. coli catabolite activator protein
   4866..4958    -  CDS            lacI (fragment): lac repressor; lacI; The lac repressor binds to the lac operator to inhibit transcription in E. coli. This inhibition can be relieved by adding lactose or isopropyl-β-D-thiogalactopyranoside (IPTG).
   5141..5729    -  rep_origin     ori: high-copy-number ColE1/pMB1/pBR322/pUC origin of replication
   5900..6760    -  CDS            AmpR: β-lactamase; bla; confers resistance to ampicillin, carbenicillin, and related antibiotics
   6761..6865    -  promoter       AmpR promoter: bla
