[The description below was written by a language model from this plasmid's Addgene catalogue record and pLannotate feature annotations shown in this document.]
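Description:
pcDNA3.1-Plagl2 is a mammalian expression plasmid built on the pcDNA3.1 backbone that carries the mouse Plagl2 coding sequence. The sequenced record is 6,896 nt. It is propagated in E. coli from a high-copy ColE1/pUC-type origin under ampicillin selection (AmpR, β-lactamase, driven by its own bla promoter). An f1 origin is also present, which in principle allows single-stranded DNA production. For mammalian cells, a neomycin phosphotransferase gene is expressed from the SV40 enhancer/early promoter and terminated by the SV40 poly(A) signal, so stably transfected cells can be selected with G418.

The payload is a single open reading frame of about 1.5 kb placed downstream of the human CMV immediate-early enhancer and promoter and followed by the bovine growth hormone polyadenylation signal. This is the standard pcDNA3.1 arrangement for strong constitutive expression after transfection. A T7 promoter lies between the CMV promoter and the insert and can serve for in vitro transcription or as a sequencing primer site. The automated annotation labels the ORF by its closest match, human PLAGL2, whereas the catalogue entry gives the species as mouse; this probably reflects homology-based naming rather than a true discrepancy. No epitope tags or reporters are annotated. Several short fragment hits (a truncated HIV-1 LTR, ble, lacI, bom, and lac promoter/operator elements) appear to be backbone remnants rather than functional parts.

The record does not spell out a specific use, but the design suits overexpression of Plagl2, a zinc-finger transcription factor. The associated publication concerns proliferation and differentiation in microRNA-defective pineoblastoma.
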