Addgene plasmid #228061: pcDNA3.1-Plagl2
Depositing lab: Kenneth Chen. Publication: An imbalance between proliferation and differentiation underlies the development of microRNA-defective pineoblastoma. Fraire CR, Desai K, Obalapuram UA, Mendyka LK, Rajaram V, Sebastian T, Wang Y, Onel K, Lee J, Chen KS. bioRxiv [Preprint]. 2024 Apr 30:2024.04.23.590638. doi: 10.1101/2024.04.23.590638. PubMed 38712047.
Backbone
  Vector backbone: pcDNA3.1
  Backbone manufacturer: addgene 128047
  Vector type: Mammalian Expression
  Selectable markers: Neomycin (select with G418)
Growth in bacteria
  Bacterial resistance: Ampicillin, 100 μg/mL
  Growth temperature: 37°C
  Growth strain: DH5alpha
  Copy number: High Copy
Gene/Insert
  Gene/Insert name: Plagl2
  Species: M. musculus (mouse)
  Entrez Gene: Plagl2 (a.k.a. mKIAA0198)
Terms and licenses: Academic/Nonprofit Terms; Industry Terms: Not Available to Industry
How to cite: pcDNA3.1-Plagl2 was a gift from Kenneth Chen (Addgene plasmid # 228061 ; http://n2t.net/addgene:228061 ; RRID:Addgene_228061)
